Addgene plasmid #55920: mRFP1-CytERM-N-17
Purpose: Localization: Endoplasmic Reticulum, Excitation: 584, Emission: 607
Depositing lab: Michael Davidson. Depositing organization: Florida State University, Tallahassee.
Backbone
  Vector backbone: mRFP1-N1
  Backbone size w/o insert (bp): 4750
  Vector type: Mammalian Expression
  Selectable markers: Neomycin (select with G418)
Growth in bacteria
  Bacterial resistance: Kanamycin, 50 μg/mL
  Growth temperature: 37°C
  Growth strain: DH5alpha
  Copy number: High Copy
Gene/Insert
  Gene/Insert name: CytERM (alt names: Cytochrome p450; NM_001171120.1)
  Promoter: CMV
  Tag / fusion protein: mRFP1 (C terminal on backbone)
  Cloning method: Unknown
  Sequencing primers: 5′ CMV-F; 3′ SV40pA-R
Terms and licenses: Academic/Nonprofit Terms; Industry Terms: Not Available to Industry
Depositor comments: Cytochrome p450 . Excitation = 584; Emission = 607
How to cite: mRFP1-CytERM-N-17 was a gift from Michael Davidson (Addgene plasmid # 55920 ; http://n2t.net/addgene:55920 ; RRID:Addgene_55920)
