[The description below was written by a language model from this plasmid's Addgene catalogue record.]
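Description:
mRFP1-CytERM-N-17 is a mammalian expression plasmid built on the mRFP1-N1 backbone (about 4.75 kb without the insert), designed to label the endoplasmic reticulum with a red fluorescent protein. It is maintained in E. coli as a high-copy plasmid under kanamycin selection, and it carries a neomycin resistance marker so that transfected mammalian cells can be selected with G418. The record does not name the origins of replication or other backbone elements, and no feature table is provided. The use of an SV40 polyA sequencing primer suggests an SV40 polyadenylation signal downstream of the expression cassette.

The payload is CytERM, a sequence derived from cytochrome P450, expressed from the CMV promoter. It is placed upstream of mRFP1, so the fluorescent protein sits at the C terminus of the fusion, as expected for an N1-type vector. The "17" in the name probably refers to the length of the linker between the two parts, but the record does not say so. It also does not give the species of origin or the exact portion of cytochrome P450 used, and the cloning method is listed as unknown. The cytochrome P450-derived sequence targets the fusion to the ER, which is the localization stated in the record. mRFP1 is a monomeric red fluorescent protein, recorded here with excitation at 584 nm and emission at 607 nm.

The construct is used as an organelle marker for fluorescence microscopy. By transient transfection or in G418-selected stable lines, it allows ER morphology and dynamics to be visualised in the red channel, including alongside probes of other colours.
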