>Addgene plasmid #55920 | mRFP1-CytERM-N-17 | depositor partial sequence | sequence record 86825 | insert sequence
CTATATAAGCAGAGCTGGTTTAGTGAACCGTCAGATCCGCTAGCGCTACCGGACTCAGATCTGGTACCCT
TGCAGCTTCCAGTTGTCAGGAAGAGAAGGCTCCCATGGATCCTGTGGTGGTGCTGGGGCTCTGTCTCTCC
TGTTTGCTTCTCCTTTCACTCTGGAAACAGAGCTATGGGGGAGGGAAGCTTCGAATTCTGCAGTCGACGG
TACCGCGGGCCCGGGATCCACCGGTCGCCACCATGGCCTCCTCCGAGGACGTCATCAAGGAGTTCATGCG
CTTCAAGGTGCGCATGGAGGGCTCCGTGAACGGCCACGAGTTCGAGATCGAGGGCGAGGGCGAGGGCCGC
CCCTACGAGGGCACCCAGACCGCCAAGCTGAAGGTGACCAAGGGCGGCCCCCTGCCCTTCGCCTGGGACA
TCCTGTCCCCTCAGTTCCAGTACGGCTCCAAGGCCTACGTGAAGCACCCCGCCGACATCCCCGACTACTT
GAAGCTGTCCTTCCCCGAGGGCTTCAAGTGGGAGCGCGTGATGAACTTCGAGGACGGCGGCGTGGTGACC
GTGACCCAGGACTCCTCCCTGCAGGACGGCGAGTTCATCTACAAGGTGAAGCTGCGCGGCACCAACTTCC
CCTCCGACGGCCCCGTAATGCAGAAGAAGACCATGGGCTGGGAGGCCTCCACCGAGCGGATGTACCCCGA
GGACGGCGCCCTGAAGGGCGAGATCAAGATGAGGCTGAAGCTGAAGGACGGCGGCCACTACGACGCCGAG
GTCAAGACCACCTACATGGCCAAGAAGCCCGTGCAGCTGCCCGGCGCCTACAAGACCGACATCAAGCTGG
ACATCACCTCCCACAACGAGGACTACACCATCGTGGAACAGTACGAGCGCGCCGAGGGCCGCCACTCCAC
CGGCGCCTAAAGCGGCCGCGACTCTAGATCATAATCAGCCATACCACATTTGTAGAGGTTTTACTTGCTT
TAAAAAACCTCCCA
